Addgene plasmid #206214: mc2 neo
Purpose: (Empty Backbone) For expressing cloned exons as circular RNA. Alternatively, for expressing cDNA (if the EcoRI-XhoI restriction fragment is also removed).
Depositing lab: Simon Conn & Brett Stringer. Depositing organization: Flinders University. Publication: Versatile toolkit for highly-efficient and scarless overexpression of circular RNAs. Stringer BW, Gabryelska M, Marri S, Clark L, Lin H, Gantley L, Liu R, Wilusz JE, Conn VM, Conn SJ. bioRxiv. 2023 Nov 22:2023.11.21.568171. doi: 10.1101/2023.11.21.568171. Preprint. PubMed 38045421.
Backbone
  Vector backbone: pcDNA3.1(+) CircRNA Mini Vector
  Backbone manufacturer: Addgene ID 60648
  Vector type: Mammalian Expression, Synthetic Biology
  Selectable markers: Neomycin (select with G418)
Growth in bacteria
  Bacterial resistance: Ampicillin, 100 μg/mL
  Growth temperature: 37°C
  Growth strain: DH5alpha
  Copy number: High Copy
Gene/Insert
  Gene/Insert name: None
Terms and licenses: Academic/Nonprofit Terms; Industry Terms: Not Available to Industry
Depositor comments: ZKSCAN1 intron 1 (partial) & ZKSCAN1 intron 3 (partial) separated by a pair of BsmBI restriction sites. 5' Cloning Site: EcoRI (not destroyed), 3' Cloning Site: XhoI (not destroyed). The mc2 and pF mc2 series of plasmids were designed and created by Dr Brett Stringer in the laboratory of Prof Simon Conn. They are based on the original circRNA mini vector design of Liang & Wilusz, 2014. The pair of BsmBI restriction sites is the cloning site for DNA specifying the RNA sequence to be circularised. For cloning cDNA, the 5' restriction site should be either NheI, BmtI, AflII, HindIII, Acc65I, KpnI, BamHI, BstXI or EcoRI and the 3' restriction site should be either XhoI, PspXI, XbaI, EcoO109I, PspOMI or ApaI. Please visit https://doi.org/10.1101/2023.11.21.568171 for bioRxiv preprint.
How to cite: mc2 neo was a gift from Simon Conn & Brett Stringer (Addgene plasmid # 206214 ; http://n2t.net/addgene:206214 ; RRID:Addgene_206214)
