[The description below was written by a language model from this plasmid's Addgene catalogue record and pLannotate feature annotations shown in this document.]
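Description:
mc2 neo is an empty mammalian expression backbone derived from the pcDNA3.1(+) CircRNA Mini Vector, built for expressing cloned exons as circular RNA. In bacteria it is a high-copy plasmid carrying a ColE1/pUC-type origin and an ampicillin resistance gene (β-lactamase with its own promoter). It also has an f1 origin. For selection in mammalian cells it carries a neomycin phosphotransferase gene driven by the SV40 enhancer/early promoter and terminated by an SV40 poly(A) signal, which confers G418 resistance.

The expression unit consists of the CMV immediate early enhancer and promoter, followed by a T7 promoter, the cloning region and a bGH polyadenylation signal. According to the depositor, the cloning region lies between EcoRI and XhoI sites and contains partial ZKSCAN1 intron 1 and partial ZKSCAN1 intron 3 sequences, separated by a pair of BsmBI sites. These intron segments are not picked up in the automated feature table, which leaves that interval largely unannotated. DNA encoding the RNA to be circularised is inserted at the BsmBI sites, so that the exon is flanked by the two intronic fragments. In the original mini vector design on which this plasmid is based, such flanking introns promote back-splicing of the intervening exon into a circle. Because BsmBI is a type IIS enzyme that cuts outside its recognition site, this arrangement fits the scarless cloning described in the associated publication title.

Alternatively, removing the EcoRI-XhoI fragment and using the flanking polylinker sites turns the plasmid into a conventional CMV-driven cDNA expression vector. Several short annotations (the GFP11, HIV-1 LTR, lacI and ble fragments) appear to be brief sequence matches or backbone remnants rather than functional parts.
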