Features (pLannotate 1.2.2; 20 found; start..end, strand, type, name):
    444..773     -  promoter       SV40 promoter: SV40 enhancer and early promoter
    787..1215    -  rep_origin     f1 ori (sequence partly withheld): f1 bacteriophage origin of replication; arrow indicates direction of (+) strand synthesis
   1236..1257    -  promoter       SV40 promoter (fragment): SV40 enhancer and early promoter
   1261..1485    -  polyA_signal   bGH poly(A) signal: bovine growth hormone polyadenylation signal
   1529..1545    +  CDS            GFP11x7 (fragment): seven tandem copies of the 11th β-strand of superfolder GFP each GFP11 associates with GFP(1-10), consisting of the first 10 β-strands, to reconstitute fluorescent GFP (Kamiyama et al., 2016)
   1773..1791    -  promoter       T7 promoter: promoter for bacteriophage T7 RNA polymerase
   1807..1840    -  LTR            5' LTR (truncated) (fragment): truncated 5' long terminal repeat (LTR) from HIV-1
   1836..2039    -  promoter       CMV promoter: human cytomegalovirus (CMV) immediate early promoter
   2040..2419    -  enhancer       CMV enhancer: human cytomegalovirus immediate early enhancer
   2574..2626    +  misc_feature   bom (fragment): basis of mobility region from pBR322
   2685..2789    +  promoter       AmpR promoter: bla
   2790..3650    +  CDS            AmpR: β-lactamase; bla; confers resistance to ampicillin, carbenicillin, and related antibiotics
   3821..4409    +  rep_origin     ori: high-copy-number ColE1/pMB1/pBR322/pUC origin of replication
   4592..4684    +  CDS            lacI (fragment): lac repressor; lacI; The lac repressor binds to the lac operator to inhibit transcription in E. coli. This inhibition can be relieved by adding lactose or isopropyl-β-D-thiogalactopyranoside (IPTG).
   4697..4718    +  protein_bind   CAP binding site: CAP binding activates transcription in the presence of cAMP. E. coli catabolite activator protein
   4733..4763    +  promoter       lac promoter: promoter for the E. coli lac operon
   4771..4787    +  protein_bind   lac operator: The lac repressor binds to the lac operator to inhibit transcription in E. coli. This inhibition can be relieved by adding lactose or isopropyl-β-D-thiogalactopyranoside (IPTG). lac repressor encoded by lacI
   4860..4981    -  polyA_signal   SV40 poly(A) signal: SV40 polyadenylation signal
   4976..5134    -  CDS            ble (fragment): BLE_KLEPN - Experimental evidence at protein level: Swiss-Prot protein existence level 1. Binding protein with a strong affinity to the bleomycin family of antibiotics. Binds to CL990; an antimitotic-antibiotic compound. From Klebsiella pneumoniae.
   5158..377     -  CDS            neo (across the origin): KKA2_KLEPN - Also known as kan, nptII. Experimental evidence at protein level: Swiss-Prot protein existence level 1. Resistance to kanamycin, neomycin, paromomycin, ribostamycin, butirosin and gentamicin B. From Klebsiella pneumoniae.
>Addgene plasmid #206214 | mc2 neo | addgene full sequence | sequence record 406162 | Addgene NGS Result
AGCGTATGCAGCCGCCGCATTGCATCAGCCATGATGGATACTTTCTCGGCAGGAGCAAGGTGAGATGACA
GGAGATCCTGCCCCGGCACTTCGCCCAATAGCAGCCAGTCCCTTCCCGCTTCAGTGACAACGTCGAGCAC
AGCTGCGCAAGGAACGCCCGTCGTGGCCAGCCACGATAGCCGCGCTGCCTCGTCCTGCAGTTCATTCAGG
GCACCGGACAGGTCGGTCTTGACAAAAAGAACCGGGCGCCCCTGCGCTGACAGCCGGAACACGGCGGCAT
CAGAGCAGCCGATTGTCTGTTGTGCCCAGTCATAGCCGAATAGCCTCTCCACCCAAGCGGCCGGAGAACC
TGCGTGCAATCCATCTTGTTCAATCATGCGAAACGATCCTCATCCTGTCTCTTGATCAGATCCGAAAATG
GATATACAAGCTCCCGGGAGCTTTTTGCAAAAGCCTAGGCCTCCAAAAAAGCCTCCTCACTACTTCTGGA
ATAGCTCAGAGGCAGAGGCGGCCTCGGCCTCTGCATAAATAAAAAAAATTAGTCAGCCATGGGGCGGAGA
ATGGGCGGAACTGGGCGGAGTTAGGGGCGGGATGGGCGGAGTTAGGGGCGGGACTATGGTTGCTGACTAA
TTGAGATGCATGCTTTGCATACTTCTGCCTGCTGGGGAGCCTGGGGACTTTCCACACCTGGTTGCTGACT
AATTGAGATGCATGCTTTGCATACTTCTGCCTGCTGGGGAGCCTGGGGACTTTCCACACCCTAACTGACA
CACATTCCACAGAATTAATTCGCGTTAAATTTTTGTTAAATCAGCTCATTTTTTAACCAATAGGCCGAAA
TCGGCAAAATCCCTTATAAATCAAAAGAATAGACCGAGATAGGGT
[37 nt withheld, positions 886-922]
AAAGAACGTGGACTCCAACGTCAAAGG
[49 nt withheld, positions 950-998]
T
[91 nt withheld, positions 1000-1090]
G
[124 nt withheld, positions 1092-1215]
GGGGATACCCCCTAGAGCCCCAGCTGGTTCTTTCCGCCTCAGAAGCCATAGAGCCCACCGCATCCCCAGC
ATGCCTGCTATTGTCTTCCCAATCCTCCCCCTTGCTGTCCTGCCCCACCCCACCCCCCAGAATAGAATGA
CACCTACTCAGACAATGCGATGCAATTTCCTCATTTTATTAGGAAAGGACAGTGGGAGTGGCACCTTCCA
GGGTCAAGGAAGGCACGGGGGAGGGGCAAACAACAGATGGCTGGCAACTAGAAGGCACAGTCGAGGCTGA
TCAGCGGGTTTAAACGGGCCCTCTAGACTCGAGTGCTGGGATTACAGGTGTGAGCTACCGTGCCGAGCCT
AATTCTTTTCCTTGCTTCTTACCGAGACGTACACAACCGTCTCCCTGAAGTATAAAAAAAAAGTCATTAG
TACGTACCTTTACAAAAAGTGGGCCGGGGGTGGTGGCTCACGCCTGTAATCTCAGCACTTTGAATTCCAC
CACACTGGACTAGTGGATCCGAGCTCGGTACCAAGCTTAAGTTTAAACGCTAGCCAGCTTGGGTCTCCCT
ATAGTGAGTCGTATTAATTTCGATAAGCCAGTAAGCAGTGGGTTCTCTAGTTAGCCAGAGAGCTCTGCTT
ATATAGACCTCCCACCGTACACGCCTACCGCCCATTTGCGTCAATGGGGCGGAGTTGTTACGACATTTTG
GAAAGTCCCGTTGATTTTGGTGCCAAAACAAACTCCCATTGACGTCAATGGGGTGGAGACTTGGAAATCC
CCGTGAGTCAAACCGCTATCCACGCCCATTGATGTACTGCCAAAACCGCATCACCATGGTAATAGCGATG
ACTAATACGTAGATGTACTGCCAAGTAGGAAAGTCCCATAAGGTCATGTACTGGGCATAATGCCAGGCGG
GCCATTTACCGTCATTGACGTCAATAGGGGGCGTACTTGGCATATGATACACTTGATGTACTGCCAAGTG
GGCAGTTTACCGTAAATACTCCACCCATTGACGTCAATGGAAAGTCCCTATTGGCGTTACTATGGGAACA
TACGTCATTATTGACGTCAATGGGCGGGGGTCGTTGGGCGGTCAGCCAGGCGGGCCATTTACCGTAAGTT
ATGTAACGCGGAACTCCATATATGGGCTATGAACTAATGACCCCGTAATTGATTACTATTAATAACTAGT
CAATAATCAATGTCAACGCGTATATCTGGCCCGTACATCGCGAAGCAGCGCAAAACGCCTAACCCTAAGC
AGATTCTTCATGCAATTGTCGGTCAAGCCTTGCCTTGTTGTAGCTTAAATTTTGCTCGCGCACTACTCAG
CGACCTCCAACACACAAGCAGGGAGCAGATACTGGCTTAACTATGCGGCATCAGAGCAGATTGTACTGAG
AGTGCACCATAGGGGATCGGGAGATCTCCCGATCCGTCGACGTCAGGTGGCACTTTTCGGGGAAATGTGC
GCGGAACCCCTATTTGTTTATTTTTCTAAATACATTCAAATATGTATCCGCTCATGAGACAATAACCCTG
ATAAATGCTTCAATAATATTGAAAAAGGAAGAGTATGAGTATTCAACATTTCCGTGTCGCCCTTATTCCC
TTTTTTGCGGCATTTTGCCTTCCTGTTTTTGCTCACCCAGAAACGCTGGTGAAAGTAAAAGATGCTGAAG
ATCAGTTGGGTGCACGAGTGGGTTACATCGAACTGGATCTCAACAGCGGTAAGATCCTTGAGAGTTTTCG
CCCCGAAGAACGTTTTCCAATGATGAGCACTTTTAAAGTTCTGCTATGTGGCGCGGTATTATCCCGTATT
GACGCCGGGCAAGAGCAACTCGGTCGCCGCATACACTATTCTCAGAATGACTTGGTTGAGTACTCACCAG
TCACAGAAAAGCATCTTACGGATGGCATGACAGTAAGAGAATTATGCAGTGCTGCCATAACCATGAGTGA
TAACACTGCGGCCAACTTACTTCTGACAACGATCGGAGGACCGAAGGAGCTAACCGCTTTTTTGCACAAC
ATGGGGGATCATGTAACTCGCCTTGATCGTTGGGAACCGGAGCTGAATGAAGCCATACCAAACGACGAGC
GTGACACCACGATGCCTGTAGCAATGGCAACAACGTTGCGCAAACTATTAACTGGCGAACTACTTACTCT
AGCTTCCCGGCAACAATTAATAGACTGGATGGAGGCGGATAAAGTTGCAGGACCACTTCTGCGCTCGGCC
CTTCCGGCTGGCTGGTTTATTGCTGATAAATCTGGAGCCGGTGAGCGTGGGTCTCGCGGTATCATTGCAG
CACTGGGGCCAGATGGTAAGCCCTCCCGTATCGTAGTTATCTACACGACGGGGAGTCAGGCAACTATGGA
TGAACGAAATAGACAGATCGCTGAGATAGGTGCCTCACTGATTAAGCATTGGTAACTGTCAGACCAAGTT
TACTCATATATACTTTAGATTGATTTAAAACTTCATTTTTAATTTAAAAGGATCTAGGTGAAGATCCTTT
TTGATAATCTCATGACCAAAATCCCTTAACGTGAGTTTTCGTTCCACTGAGCGTCAGACCCCGTAGAAAA
GATCAAAGGATCTTCTTGAGATCCTTTTTTTCTGCGCGTAATCTGCTGCTTGCAAACAAAAAAACCACCG
CTACCAGCGGTGGTTTGTTTGCCGGATCAAGAGCTACCAACTCTTTTTCCGAAGGTAACTGGCTTCAGCA
GAGCGCAGATACCAAATACTGTTCTTCTAGTGTAGCCGTAGTTAGGCCACCACTTCAAGAACTCTGTAGC
ACCGCCTACATACCTCGCTCTGCTAATCCTGTTACCAGTGGCTGCTGCCAGTGGCGATAAGTCGTGTCTT
ACCGGGTTGGACTCAAGACGATAGTTACCGGATAAGGCGCAGCGGTCGGGCTGAACGGGGGGTTCGTGCA
CACAGCCCAGCTTGGAGCGAACGACCTACACCGAACTGAGATACCTACAGCGTGAGCTATGAGAAAGCGC
CACGCTTCCCGAAGGGAGAAAGGCGGACAGGTATCCGGTAAGCGGCAGGGTCGGAACAGGAGAGCGCACG
AGGGAGCTTCCAGGGGGAAACGCCTGGTATCTTTATAGTCCTGTCGGGTTTCGCCACCTCTGACTTGAGC
GTCGATTTTTGTGATGCTCGTCAGGGGGGCGGAGCCTATGGAAAAACGCCAGCAACGCGGCCTTTTTACG
GTTCCTGGCCTTTTGCTGGCCTTTTGCTCACATGTTCTTTCCTGCGTTATCCCCTGATTCTGTGGATAAC
CGTATTACCGCCTTTGAGTGAGCTGATACCGCTCGCCGCAGCCGAACGACCGAGCGCAGCGAGTCAGTGA
GCGAGGAAGCGGAAGAGCGCCCAATACGCAAACCGCCTCTCCCCGCGCGTTGGCCGATTCATTAATGCAG
CTGGCACGACAGGTTTCCCGACTGGAAAGCGGGCAGTGAGCGCAACGCAATTAATGTGAGTTAGCTCACT
CATTAGGCACCCCAGGCTTTACACTTTATGCTTCCGGCTCGTATGTTGTGTGGAATTGTGAGCGGATAAC
AATTTCACACAGGAAACAGCTATGACCATGATTACGCCAAGCTCTAGCTAGAGGTCGACGGTATACAGAC
ATGATAAGATACATTGATGAGTTTGGACAAACCACAACTAGAATGCAGTGAAAAAAATGCTTTATTTGTG
AAATTTGTGATGCTATTGCTTTATTTGTAACCATTATAAGCTGCAATAAACAAGTTGGGGTGGGCGAAGA
ACTCCAGCATGAGATCCCCGCGCTGGAGGATCATCCAGCCGGCGTCCCGGAAAACGATTCCGAAGCCCAA
CCTTTCATAGAAGGCGGCGGTGGAATCGAAATCTCGTGATGGCAGGTTGGGCGTCGCTTGGTCGGTCATT
TCGAACCCCAGAGTCCCGCTCAGAAGAACTCGTCAAGAAGGCGATAGAAGGCGATGCGCTGCGAATCGGG
AGCGGCGATACCGTAAAGCACGAGGAAGCGGTCAGCCCATTCGCCGCCAAGCTCTTCAGCAATATCACGG
GTAGCCAACGCTATGTCCTGATAGCGGTCCGCCACACCCAGCCGGCCACAGTCGATGAATCCAGAAAAGC
GGCCATTTTCCACCATGATATTCGGCAAGCAGGCATCGCCATGGGTCACGACGAGATCCTCGCCGTCGGG
CATGCGCGCCTTGAGCCTGGCGAACAGTTCGGCTGGCGCGAGCCCCTGATGCTCTTCGTCCAGATCATCC
TGATCGACAAGACCGGCTTCCATCCGAGTACGTGCTCGCTCGATGCGATGTTTCGCTTGGTGGTCGAATG
GGCAGGTAGCCGGATCA
